Addgene plasmid #161397: pDONR221-SLC6A19_STOP
Purpose: Gateway entry clone with codon-optimized ORF sequence for subcloning into custom expression vectors. Contains a STOP codon at the end of the codon-optimized ORF sequence.
Depositing lab: RESOLUTE Consortium & Giulio Superti-Furga. Depositing organization: CeMM Research Center for Molecular Medicine. Publication: The RESOLUTE consortium: unlocking SLC transporters for drug discovery. Superti-Furga G, Lackner D, Wiedmer T, Ingles-Prieto A, Barbosa B, Girardi E, Goldmann U, Gurtl B, Klavins K, Klimek C, Lindinger S, Lineiro-Retes E, Muller AC, Onstein S, Redinger G, Reil D, Sedlyarov V, Wolf G, Crawford M, Everley R, ... Steppan CM. Nat Rev Drug Discov. 2020 Jul;19(7):429-430. doi: 10.1038/d41573-020-00056-6. PubMed 32265506.
Backbone
  Vector backbone: pDONR221
  Backbone manufacturer: ThermoFisher Scientific
  Backbone size w/o insert (bp): 2550
  Vector type: Mammalian Expression
Growth in bacteria
  Bacterial resistance: Kanamycin, 50 μg/mL
  Growth temperature: 37°C
  Growth strain: NEB Stable
  Copy number: High Copy
Gene/Insert
  Gene/Insert name: SLC6A19
  Species: H. sapiens (human)
  Insert size (bp): 1905
  Entrez Gene: SLC6A19 (a.k.a. B0AT1, HND)
  Cloning method: Gateway Cloning
  Sequencing primers: 5′ M13-fwd; 3′ M13-rev
Terms and licenses: Academic/Nonprofit Terms; Industry Terms
Depositor comments: This plasmid contains a STOP codon at the end of the codon-optimized ORF. For the version of this plasmid that does not contain a STOP codon, please see Addgene plasmid 132231 For more information on the full Resolute plasmid collection, please see www.addgene.org/depositor-collections/re-solute/. Please provide your feedback on this plasmid to the RESOLUTE consortium by filling out their RESOLUTE repository feedback form: https://forms.office.com/Pages/ResponsePage.aspx?id=0e05yklzmkS7rjFGQL4N7z4feCLQvEJAmVcOCM_u885UN1JJRko0Ukg4TVQwNTZLOUxPQVJWT1NHUCQlQCN0PWcu
How to cite: pDONR221-SLC6A19_STOP was a gift from RESOLUTE Consortium & Giulio Superti-Furga (Addgene plasmid # 161397 ; http://n2t.net/addgene:161397 ; RRID:Addgene_161397)
