[The description below was written by a language model from this plasmid's Addgene catalogue record and pLannotate feature annotations shown in this document.]
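Description:
pDONR221-SLC6A19_STOP is a Gateway entry clone built on the pDONR221 backbone, carrying a codon-optimized open reading frame for human SLC6A19 (also known as B0AT1). It is part of a large collection of solute carrier transporter clones. Although the repository lists the vector type as mammalian expression, the plasmid has no eukaryotic promoter driving the insert. It is a shuttle intermediate from which the ORF is moved into expression vectors chosen by the user. The sequenced construct is 4,455 nt. It is maintained in E. coli through a high-copy ColE1/pUC-type origin and selected with kanamycin through an aminoglycoside phosphotransferase (KanR) gene.

The roughly 1.9 kb SLC6A19 coding sequence lies between attL1 and attL2 sites, which are the substrates for an LR Clonase reaction. This recombination transfers the ORF directionally into any attR-containing destination vector. This version keeps a stop codon at the end of the ORF, so it suits expression of the untagged protein or N-terminal fusions. It does not allow read-through into C-terminal tags supplied by a destination vector, and a companion clone without the stop codon exists for that purpose. Other annotated backbone elements are the rrnB T1 and T2 terminators upstream of the cassette, which shield the insert from stray bacterial transcription. A T7 promoter sits just beyond attL2 and points back toward the insert. Short lacI and lacZα fragments are also present as vector remnants.

SLC6A19 encodes a sodium-dependent neutral amino acid transporter of the apical membrane in renal and intestinal epithelia. Its surface expression and activity depend on CLTRN in kidney or ACE2 in intestine. The clone is a starting point for making custom expression constructs to study this transporter.
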