Features (pLannotate 1.2.2; 10 found; start..end, strand, type, name):
      1..100     +  protein_bind   attL1: mutant version of attL; recombination site for the Gateway® LR reaction LR Clonase™
    106..2007    +  CDS            SLC6A19: S6A19_HUMAN - Also known as B0AT1. Experimental evidence at protein level: Swiss-Prot protein existence level 1. Transporter that mediates resorption of neutral amino acids across the apical membrane of renal and intestinal epithelial cells (PubMed:18424768, PubMed:18484095, PubMed:19185582, PubMed:26240152). This uptake is sodium-dependent and chloride-independent (PubMed:19185582, PubMed:15286788). Requires CLTRN in kidney or ACE2 in intestine for cell surface expression and amino acid transporter activity (PubMed:19185582, PubMed:18424768). From Homo sapiens (Human).
   2012..2111    -  protein_bind   attL2: mutant version of attL; recombination site for the Gateway® LR reaction LR Clonase™
   2129..2147    -  promoter       T7 promoter: promoter for bacteriophage T7 RNA polymerase
   2281..3090    +  CDS            KanR: aminoglycoside phosphotransferase; aph(3')-Ia; confers resistance to kanamycin in bacteria or G418 (Geneticin®) in eukaryotes
   3237..3825    +  rep_origin     ori: high-copy-number ColE1/pMB1/pBR322/pUC origin of replication
   4008..4100    +  CDS            lacI (fragment): lac repressor; lacI; The lac repressor binds to the lac operator to inhibit transcription in E. coli. This inhibition can be relieved by adding lactose or isopropyl-β-D-thiogalactopyranoside (IPTG).
   4155..4182    -  terminator     rrnB T2 terminator: transcription terminator T2 from the E. coli rrnB gene
   4314..4357    +  terminator     rrnB T1 terminator: Escherichia coli rrnB; transcription terminator T1 from the E. coli rrnB gene
   4404..4440    -  CDS            lacZα (fragment): LacZα fragment of β-galactosidase; lacZ fragment
>Addgene plasmid #161397 | pDONR221-SLC6A19_STOP | addgene full sequence | sequence record 355048 | Addgene NGS Result
CAAATAATGATTTTATTTTGACTGATAGTGACCTGTTCGTTGCAACACATTGATGAGCAATGCTTTTTTA
TAATGCCAACTTTGTACAAAAAAGCAGGCTCCACCATGGTGAGGCTGGTGCTGCCAAACCCAGGACTGGA
CGCAAGGATCCCATCCCTGGCCGAGCTGGAGACCATCGAGCAGGAGGAGGCCAGCTCCAGGCCCAAGTGG
GATAACAAGGCCCAGTACATGCTGACATGCCTGGGCTTTTGCGTGGGACTGGGAAACGTGTGGAGGTTCC
CTTACCTGTGCCAGAGCCACGGAGGAGGAGCCTTTATGATCCCATTCCTGATCCTGCTGGTGCTGGAGGG
CATCCCCCTGCTGTACCTGGAGTTTGCCATCGGACAGCGGCTGAGGAGAGGATCCCTGGGCGTGTGGTCT
AGCATCCACCCAGCCCTGAAGGGACTGGGACTGGCCTCTATGCTGACCAGCTTCATGGTGGGCCTGTACT
ATAACACAATCATCAGCTGGATCATGTGGTACCTGTTTAATTCTTTCCAGGAGCCTCTGCCATGGAGCGA
CTGCCCTCTGAACGAGAATCAGACCGGCTATGTGGACGAGTGTGCCCGGTCCTCTCCAGTGGATTACTTT
TGGTATAGAGAGACCCTGAATATCTCCACATCTATCAGCGATTCCGGCTCTATCCAGTGGTGGATGCTGC
TGTGCCTGGCCTGTGCCTGGTCTGTGCTGTATATGTGCACCATCCGGGGCATCGAGACCACAGGCAAGGC
CGTGTACATCACCAGCACACTGCCCTATGTGGTGCTGACAATCTTCCTGATCAGAGGCCTGACCCTGAAG
GGCGCCACAAACGGCATCGTGTTTCTGTTCACCCCCAATGTGACAGAGCTGGCACAGCCTGACACCTGGC
TGGATGCAGGAGCACAGGTGTTCTTTAGCTTTTCCCTGGCCTTCGGCGGCCTGATCTCCTTTAGCTCCTA
CAACTCTGTGCACAACAATTGCGAGAAGGACTCCGTGATCGTGTCTATCATCAATGGCTTCACCTCCGTG
TACGTGGCCATCGTGGTGTATTCTGTGATCGGCTTTAGGGCCACACAGCGGTACGACGATTGTTTCAGCA
CCAACATCCTGACACTGATCAATGGCTTTGACCTGCCCGAGGGCAACGTGACACAGGAGAATTTCGTGGA
CATGCAGCAGAGGTGCAACGCAAGCGATCCTGCAGCATACGCACAGCTGGTGTTTCAGACCTGTGATATC
AATGCCTTCCTGTCCGAGGCAGTGGAGGGAACAGGACTGGCCTTTATCGTGTTCACCGAGGCCATCACAA
AGATGCCCCTGAGCCCTCTGTGGTCCGTGCTGTTCTTTATCATGCTGTTTTGCCTGGGCCTGTCTAGCAT
GTTCGGCAACATGGAGGGAGTGGTGGTGCCTCTGCAGGACCTGCGCGTGATCCCACCTAAGTGGCCAAAG
GAGGTGCTGACCGGCCTGATCTGTCTGGGCACATTCCTGATCGGCTTTATCTTCACCCTGAATTCCGGCC
AGTACTGGCTGTCTCTGCTGGATAGCTATGCCGGCTCCATCCCTCTGCTGATCATCGCCTTTTGCGAGAT
GTTCTCTGTGGTGTACGTGTATGGCGTGGACCGGTTTAACAAGGATATCGAGTTCATGATCGGCCACAAG
CCCAATATCTTTTGGCAGGTGACCTGGAGAGTGGTGTCCCCTCTGCTGATGCTGATCATCTTCCTGTTCT
TTTTCGTGGTGGAGGTGAGCCAGGAGCTGACATACTCCATCTGGGATCCTGGCTATGAGGAGTTCCCAAA
GTCTCAGAAGATCAGCTACCCAAACTGGGTGTATGTGGTGGTGGTCATCGTGGCAGGAGTGCCAAGCCTG
ACCATCCCAGGCTACGCCATCTATAAGCTGATCAGGAACCACTGTCAGAAGCCAGGCGACCACCAGGGAC
TGGTGTCTACCCTGAGCACAGCCTCCATGAATGGCGATCTGAAGTACTAAGACCCAGCTTTCTTGTACAA
AGTTGGCATTATAAGAAAGCATTGCTTATCAATTTGTTGCAACGAACAGGTCACTATCAGTCAAAATAAA
ATCATTATTTGCCATCCAGCTGATATCCCCTATAGTGAGTCGTATTACATGGTCATAGCTGTTTCCTGGC
AGCTCTGGCCCGTGTCTCAAAATCTCTGATGTTACATTGCACAAGATAAAAATATATCATCATGAACAAT
AAAACTGTCTGCTTACATAAACAGTAATACAAGGGGTGTTATGAGCCATATTCAACGGGAAACGTCGAGG
CCGCGATTAAATTCCAACATGGATGCTGATTTATATGGGTATAAATGGGCTCGCGATAATGTCGGGCAAT
CAGGTGCGACAATCTATCGCTTGTATGGGAAGCCCGATGCGCCAGAGTTGTTTCTGAAACATGGCAAAGG
TAGCGTTGCCAATGATGTTACAGATGAGATGGTCAGACTAAACTGGCTGACGGAATTTATGCCTCTTCCG
ACCATCAAGCATTTTATCCGTACTCCTGATGATGCATGGTTACTCACCACTGCGATCCCCGGAAAAACAG
CATTCCAGGTATTAGAAGAATATCCTGATTCAGGTGAAAATATTGTTGATGCGCTGGCAGTGTTCCTGCG
CCGGTTGCATTCGATTCCTGTTTGTAATTGTCCTTTTAACAGCGATCGCGTATTTCGTCTCGCTCAGGCG
CAATCACGAATGAATAACGGTTTGGTTGATGCGAGTGATTTTGATGACGAGCGTAATGGCTGGCCTGTTG
AACAAGTCTGGAAAGAAATGCATAAACTTTTGCCATTCTCACCGGATTCAGTCGTCACTCATGGTGATTT
CTCACTTGATAACCTTATTTTTGACGAGGGGAAATTAATAGGTTGTATTGATGTTGGACGAGTCGGAATC
GCAGACCGATACCAGGATCTTGCCATCCTATGGAACTGCCTCGGTGAGTTTTCTCCTTCATTACAGAAAC
GGCTTTTTCAAAAATATGGTATTGATAATCCTGATATGAATAAATTGCAGTTTCATTTGATGCTCGATGA
GTTTTTCTAATCAGAATTGGTTAATTGGTTGTAACACTGGCAGAGCATTACGCTGACTTGACGGGACGGC
GCAAGCTCATGACCAAAATCCCTTAACGTGAGTTACGCGTCGTTCCACTGAGCGTCAGACCCCGTAGAAA
AGATCAAAGGATCTTCTTGAGATCCTTTTTTTCTGCGCGTAATCTGCTGCTTGCAAACAAAAAAACCACC
GCTACCAGCGGTGGTTTGTTTGCCGGATCAAGAGCTACCAACTCTTTTTCCGAAGGTAACTGGCTTCAGC
AGAGCGCAGATACCAAATACTGTTCTTCTAGTGTAGCCGTAGTTAGGCCACCACTTCAAGAACTCTGTAG
CACCGCCTACATACCTCGCTCTGCTAATCCTGTTACCAGTGGCTGCTGCCAGTGGCGATAAGTCGTGTCT
TACCGGGTTGGACTCAAGACGATAGTTACCGGATAAGGCGCAGCGGTCGGGCTGAACGGGGGGTTCGTGC
ACACAGCCCAGCTTGGAGCGAACGACCTACACCGAACTGAGATACCTACAGCGTGAGCTATGAGAAAGCG
CCACGCTTCCCGAAGGGAGAAAGGCGGACAGGTATCCGGTAAGCGGCAGGGTCGGAACAGGAGAGCGCAC
GAGGGAGCTTCCAGGGGGAAACGCCTGGTATCTTTATAGTCCTGTCGGGTTTCGCCACCTCTGACTTGAG
CGTCGATTTTTGTGATGCTCGTCAGGGGGGCGGAGCCTATGGAAAAACGCCAGCAACGCGGCCTTTTTAC
GGTTCCTGGCCTTTTGCTGGCCTTTTGCTCACATGTTCTTTCCTGCGTTATCCCCTGATTCTGTGGATAA
CCGTATTACCGCCTTTGAGTGAGCTGATACCGCTCGCCGCAGCCGAACGACCGAGCGCAGCGAGTCAGTG
AGCGAGGAAGCGGAAGAGCGCCCAATACGCAAACCGCCTCTCCCCGCGCGTTGGCCGATTCATTAATGCA
GCTGGCACGACAGGTTTCCCGACTGGAAAGCGGGCAGTGAGCGCAACGCAATTAATACGCGTACCGCTAG
CCAGGAAGAGTTTGTAGAAACGCAAAAAGGCCATCCGTCAGGATGGCCTTCTGCTTAGTTTGATGCCTGG
CAGTTTATGGCGGGCGTCCTGCCCGCCACCCTCCGGGCCGTTGCTTCACAACGTTCAAATCCGCTCCCGG
CGGATTTGTCCTACTCAGGAGAGCGTTCACCGACAAACAACAGATAAAACGAAAGGCCCAGTCTTCCGAC
TGAGCCTTTCGTTTTATTTGATGCCTGGCAGTTCCCTACTCTCGCGTTAACGCTAGCATGGATGTTTTCC
CAGTCACGACGTTGTAAAACGACGGCCAGTCTTAAGCTCGGGCCC
