>Addgene plasmid #161397 | pDONR221-SLC6A19_STOP | depositor partial sequence | sequence record 312729 | Codon-optimized ORF of SLC6A19
ATGGTGAGGCTGGTGCTGCCAAACCCAGGACTGGACGCAAGGATCCCATCCCTGGCCGAGCTGGAGACCA
TCGAGCAGGAGGAGGCCAGCTCCAGGCCCAAGTGGGATAACAAGGCCCAGTACATGCTGACATGCCTGGG
CTTTTGCGTGGGACTGGGAAACGTGTGGAGGTTCCCTTACCTGTGCCAGAGCCACGGAGGAGGAGCCTTT
ATGATCCCATTCCTGATCCTGCTGGTGCTGGAGGGCATCCCCCTGCTGTACCTGGAGTTTGCCATCGGAC
AGCGGCTGAGGAGAGGATCCCTGGGCGTGTGGTCTAGCATCCACCCAGCCCTGAAGGGACTGGGACTGGC
CTCTATGCTGACCAGCTTCATGGTGGGCCTGTACTATAACACAATCATCAGCTGGATCATGTGGTACCTG
TTTAATTCTTTCCAGGAGCCTCTGCCATGGAGCGACTGCCCTCTGAACGAGAATCAGACCGGCTATGTGG
ACGAGTGTGCCCGGTCCTCTCCAGTGGATTACTTTTGGTATAGAGAGACCCTGAATATCTCCACATCTAT
CAGCGATTCCGGCTCTATCCAGTGGTGGATGCTGCTGTGCCTGGCCTGTGCCTGGTCTGTGCTGTATATG
TGCACCATCCGGGGCATCGAGACCACAGGCAAGGCCGTGTACATCACCAGCACACTGCCCTATGTGGTGC
TGACAATCTTCCTGATCAGAGGCCTGACCCTGAAGGGCGCCACAAACGGCATCGTGTTTCTGTTCACCCC
CAATGTGACAGAGCTGGCACAGCCTGACACCTGGCTGGATGCAGGAGCACAGGTGTTCTTTAGCTTTTCC
CTGGCCTTCGGCGGCCTGATCTCCTTTAGCTCCTACAACTCTGTGCACAACAATTGCGAGAAGGACTCCG
TGATCGTGTCTATCATCAATGGCTTCACCTCCGTGTACGTGGCCATCGTGGTGTATTCTGTGATCGGCTT
TAGGGCCACACAGCGGTACGACGATTGTTTCAGCACCAACATCCTGACACTGATCAATGGCTTTGACCTG
CCCGAGGGCAACGTGACACAGGAGAATTTCGTGGACATGCAGCAGAGGTGCAACGCAAGCGATCCTGCAG
CATACGCACAGCTGGTGTTTCAGACCTGTGATATCAATGCCTTCCTGTCCGAGGCAGTGGAGGGAACAGG
ACTGGCCTTTATCGTGTTCACCGAGGCCATCACAAAGATGCCCCTGAGCCCTCTGTGGTCCGTGCTGTTC
TTTATCATGCTGTTTTGCCTGGGCCTGTCTAGCATGTTCGGCAACATGGAGGGAGTGGTGGTGCCTCTGC
AGGACCTGCGCGTGATCCCACCTAAGTGGCCAAAGGAGGTGCTGACCGGCCTGATCTGTCTGGGCACATT
CCTGATCGGCTTTATCTTCACCCTGAATTCCGGCCAGTACTGGCTGTCTCTGCTGGATAGCTATGCCGGC
TCCATCCCTCTGCTGATCATCGCCTTTTGCGAGATGTTCTCTGTGGTGTACGTGTATGGCGTGGACCGGT
TTAACAAGGATATCGAGTTCATGATCGGCCACAAGCCCAATATCTTTTGGCAGGTGACCTGGAGAGTGGT
GTCCCCTCTGCTGATGCTGATCATCTTCCTGTTCTTTTTCGTGGTGGAGGTGAGCCAGGAGCTGACATAC
TCCATCTGGGATCCTGGCTATGAGGAGTTCCCAAAGTCTCAGAAGATCAGCTACCCAAACTGGGTGTATG
TGGTGGTGGTCATCGTGGCAGGAGTGCCAAGCCTGACCATCCCAGGCTACGCCATCTATAAGCTGATCAG
GAACCACTGTCAGAAGCCAGGCGACCACCAGGGACTGGTGTCTACCCTGAGCACAGCCTCCATGAATGGC
GATCTGAAGTACTAA
